Addgene plasmid #245024: EGFP Rab27a Q78L
Purpose: human Rab27a Q78L mutant
Depositing lab: Thomas Martin. Depositing organization: University of Wisconsin, Madison.
Backbone
  Vector backbone: C1
  Vector type: Mammalian Expression
Growth in bacteria
  Bacterial resistance: Kanamycin, 50 μg/mL
  Growth temperature: 37°C
  Growth strain: DH5alpha
  Copy number: High Copy
Gene/Insert
  Gene/Insert name: Rab27a
  Species: H. sapiens (human)
  Mutation: Q78L
  Entrez Gene: RAB27A (a.k.a. GS2, HsT18676, RAB27, RAM)
  Tag / fusion protein: EGFP (N terminal on insert)
  Cloning method: Restriction Enzyme; 5′ cloning site Unknown (unknown if destroyed)
Terms and licenses: Academic/Nonprofit Terms; Industry Terms: Not Available to Industry
How to cite: EGFP Rab27a Q78L was a gift from Thomas Martin (Addgene plasmid # 245024 ; http://n2t.net/addgene:245024 ; RRID:Addgene_245024)
