[The description below was written by a language model from this plasmid's Addgene catalogue record and pLannotate feature annotations shown in this document.]
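Description:
EGFP Rab27a Q78L is a mammalian expression plasmid of about 5.3 kb, built on a "C1" backbone whose feature layout matches the EGFP-C1 style of vector. It encodes human RAB27A carrying the Q78L substitution, fused at its N terminus to EGFP. The plasmid replicates in E. coli at high copy from a ColE1/pUC-type origin and is selected with kanamycin. The NeoR/KanR gene (Tn5 aminoglycoside phosphotransferase) sits behind both a bacterial bla promoter and the SV40 early promoter and is followed by an HSV TK polyadenylation signal. The same marker can therefore provide G418 selection in mammalian cells. An f1 origin is also present. Short annotated fragments of SV40 large T antigen, ble and the bGH poly(A) signal appear to be backbone remnants rather than functional parts.

The expression cassette uses the human CMV immediate early enhancer and promoter to drive the EGFP coding sequence. EGFP runs through a short remnant of the multiple cloning site into the RAB27A open reading frame, and the transcript ends at the SV40 polyadenylation signal. The insert was introduced by restriction cloning, although the cloning sites are not recorded. RAB27A is a small GTPase that cycles between GTP- and GDP-bound states and, when active, engages effectors controlling late endocytic traffic and granule exocytosis. The record states the purpose only as supplying the Q78L mutant. In Rab GTPases, a glutamine-to-leucine change at this position is generally used to impair GTP hydrolysis and hold the protein in its active form. The construct is thus suited to fluorescence imaging of Rab27a localisation and to functional studies of secretory vesicle trafficking in transfected cells.
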