Features (pLannotate 1.2.2; 16 found; start..end, strand, type, name):
      1..304     +  enhancer       CMV enhancer: human cytomegalovirus immediate early enhancer
    305..508     +  promoter       CMV promoter: human cytomegalovirus (CMV) immediate early promoter
    553..1269    +  CDS            EGFP: EGFP is a basic (constitutively fluorescent) green fluorescent protein published in 1996, derived from Aequorea victoria. It is reported to be a rapidly-maturing weak dimer with moderate acid sensitivity.
   1270..1288    +  misc_feature   MCS (fragment): multiple cloning site
   1291..1953    +  CDS            RAB27A: RB27A_HUMAN - Also known as RAB27. Experimental evidence at protein level: Swiss-Prot protein existence level 1. Small GTPase which cycles between active GTP-bound and inactive GDP-bound states. In its active state, binds to a variety of effector proteins to regulate homeostasis of late endocytic pathway, including endosomal positioning, maturation and secretion (PubMed:30771381). Plays a role in cytotoxic granule exocytosis in lymphocytes. Required for both granule maturation and granule docking and priming at the immunologic synapse. From Homo sapiens (Human).
   1979..2063    +  CDS            large T antigen (fragment): large T antigen from SV40 (simian virus 40)
   2086..2207    +  polyA_signal   SV40 poly(A) signal: SV40 polyadenylation signal
   2241..2669    -  rep_origin     f1 ori (sequence partly withheld): f1 bacteriophage origin of replication; arrow indicates direction of (+) strand synthesis
   2696..2800    +  promoter       AmpR promoter: bla
   2869..3079    +  promoter       SV40 promoter: SV40 early promoter
   3122..3916    +  CDS            NeoR/KanR: aminoglycoside phosphotransferase from Tn5; aph(3')-II (or nptII); confers resistance to neomycin, kanamycin, and G418 (Geneticin®)
   3937..4089    +  CDS            ble (fragment): BLE_KLEPN - Experimental evidence at protein level: Swiss-Prot protein existence level 1. Binding protein with a strong affinity to the bleomycin family of antibiotics. Binds to CL990; an antimitotic-antibiotic compound. From Klebsiella pneumoniae.
   4148..4195    +  polyA_signal   HSV TK poly(A) signal: herpes simplex virus thymidine kinase polyadenylation signal (Cole and Stacy, 1985)
   4286..4302    -  polyA_signal   bGH poly(A) signal (fragment): bovine growth hormone polyadenylation signal
   4524..5112    +  rep_origin     ori: high-copy-number ColE1/pMB1/pBR322/pUC origin of replication
   5227..5286    +  enhancer       CMV enhancer (fragment): human cytomegalovirus immediate early enhancer
>Addgene plasmid #245024 | EGFP Rab27a Q78L | addgene full sequence | sequence record 487511 | Addgene NGS Result
CGTTACATAACTTACGGTAAATGGCCCGCCTGGCTGACCGCCCAACGACCCCCGCCCATTGACGTCAATA
ATGACGTATGTTCCCATAGTAACGCCAATAGGGACTTTCCATTGACGTCAATGGGTGGAGTATTTACGGT
AAACTGCCCACTTGGCAGTACATCAAGTGTATCATATGCCAAGTACGCCCCCTATTGACGTCAATGACGG
TAAATGGCCCGCCTGGCATTATGCCCAGTACATGACCTTATGGGACTTTCCTACTTGGCAGTACATCTAC
GTATTAGTCATCGCTATTACCATGGTGATGCGGTTTTGGCAGTACATCAATGGGCGTGGATAGCGGTTTG
ACTCACGGGGATTTCCAAGTCTCCACCCCATTGACGTCAATGGGAGTTTGTTTTGGCACCAAAATCAACG
GGACTTTCCAAAATGTCGTAACAACTCCGCCCCATTGACGCAAATGGGCGGTAGGCGTGTACGGTGGGAG
GTCTATATAAGCAGAGCTGGTTTAGTGAACCGTCAGATCCGCTAGCGCTACCGGTCGCCACCATGGTGAG
CAAGGGCGAGGAGCTGTTCACCGGGGTGGTGCCCATCCTGGTCGAGCTGGACGGCGACGTAAACGGCCAC
AAGTTCAGCGTGTCCGGCGAGGGCGAGGGCGATGCCACCTACGGCAAGCTGACCCTGAAGTTCATCTGCA
CCACCGGCAAGCTGCCCGTGCCCTGGCCCACCCTCGTGACCACCCTGACCTACGGCGTGCAGTGCTTCAG
CCGCTACCCCGACCACATGAAGCAGCACGACTTCTTCAAGTCCGCCATGCCCGAAGGCTACGTCCAGGAG
CGCACCATCTTCTTCAAGGACGACGGCAACTACAAGACCCGCGCCGAGGTGAAGTTCGAGGGCGACACCC
TGGTGAACCGCATCGAGCTGAAGGGCATCGACTTCAAGGAGGACGGCAACATCCTGGGGCACAAGCTGGA
GTACAACTACAACAGCCACAACGTCTATATCATGGCCGACAAGCAGAAGAACGGCATCAAGGTGAACTTC
AAGATCCGCCACAACATCGAGGACGGCAGCGTGCAGCTCGCCGACCACTACCAGCAGAACACCCCCATCG
GCGACGGCCCCGTGCTGCTGCCCGACAACCACTACCTGAGCACCCAGTCCGCCCTGAGCAAAGACCCCAA
CGAGAAGCGCGATCACATGGTCCTGCTGGAGTTCGTGACCGCCGCCGGGATCACTCTCGGCATGGACGAG
CTGTACAAGTCCGGACTCAGATCTCGAGTTATGTCTGATGGAGATTATGATTACCTCATCAAGTTTTTAG
CTTTGGGAGACTCTGGTGTAGGGAAGACCAGTGTACTTTACCAATATACAGATGGTAAATTTAACTCCAA
ATTTATCACAACAGTGGGCATTGATTTCAGGGAAAAAAGAGTGGTGTACAGAGCCAGTGGGCCGGATGGA
GCCACTGGCAGAGGCCAGAGAATCCACCTGCAGTTATGGGACACAGCAGGGCTGGAGAGGTTTCGTAGCT
TAACGACAGCGTTCTTCAGAGATGCTATGGGTTTTCTTCTACTTTTTGATCTGACAAATGAGCAAAGTTT
CCTCAATGTCAGAAACTGGATAAGCCAGCTACAGATGCATGCATATTGTGAAAACCCAGATATAGTGCTG
TGTGGAAACAAGAGTGATCTGGAGGACCAGAGAGTAGTGAAAGAGGAGGAAGCCATAGCACTCGCAGAGA
AATATGGAATCCCCTACTTTGAAACTAGTGCTGCCAATGGGACAAACATAAGCCAAGCAATTGAGATGCT
TCTGGACCTGATAATGAAGCGAATGGAACGGTGTGTGGACAAGTCCTGGATTCCTGAAGGAGTGGTGCGA
TCAAATGGTCATGCCTCTACGGATCAGTTAAGTGAAGAAAAGGAGAAAGGGGCATGTGGCTGTTAAGGAT
CCACCGGATCTAGATAACTGATCATAATCAGCCATACCACATTTGTAGAGGTTTTACTTGCTTTAAAAAA
CCTCCCACACCTCCCCCTGAACCTGAAACATAAAATGAATGCAATTGTTGTTGTTAACTTGTTTATTGCA
GCTTATAATGGTTACAAATAAAGCAATAGCATCACAAATTTCACAAATAAAGCATTTTTTTCACTGCATT
CTAGTTGTGGTTTGTCCAAACTCATCAATGTATCTTAACGCGTAAATTGTAAGCGTTAATATTTTGTTAA
AATTCGCGTTAAATTTTTGTTAAATCAGCTCATTTTTTAACCAATAGGCCGAAATCGGCAAAATCCCTTA
TAAATCAAAAGAATAGACCGAGATAGGGT
[37 nt withheld, positions 2340-2376]
AAAGAACGTGGACTCCAACGTCAAAGG
[49 nt withheld, positions 2404-2452]
T
[91 nt withheld, positions 2454-2544]
G
[124 nt withheld, positions 2546-2669]
CAGGTGGCACTTTTCGGGGAAATGTGCGCGGAACCCCTATTTGTTTATTTTTCTAAATACATTCAAATAT
GTATCCGCTCATGAGACAATAACCCTGATAAATGCTTCAATAATATTGAAAAAGGAAGAGTCCTGAGGCG
GAAAGAACCAGCTGTGGAATGTGTGTCAGTTAGGGTGTGGAAAGTCCCCAGGCTCCCCAGCAGGCAGAAG
TATGCAAAGCATGCATCTCAATTAGTCAGCAACCATAGTCCCGCCCCTAACTCCGCCCATCCCGCCCCTA
ACTCCGCCCAGTTCCGCCCATTCTCCGCCCCATGGCTGACTAATTTTTTTTATTTATGCAGAGGCCGAGG
CCGCCTCGGCCTCTGAGCTATTCCAGAAGTAGTGAGGAGGCTTTTTTGGAGGCCTAGGCTTTTGCAAAGA
TCGATCAAGAGACAGGATGAGGATCGTTTCGCATGATTGAACAAGATGGATTGCACGCAGGTTCTCCGGC
CGCTTGGGTGGAGAGGCTATTCGGCTATGACTGGGCACAACAGACAATCGGCTGCTCTGATGCCGCCGTG
TTCCGGCTGTCAGCGCAGGGGCGCCCGGTTCTTTTTGTCAAGACCGACCTGTCCGGTGCCCTGAATGAAC
TGCAAGACGAGGCAGCGCGGCTATCGTGGCTGGCCACGACGGGCGTTCCTTGCGCAGCTGTGCTCGACGT
TGTCACTGAAGCGGGAAGGGACTGGCTGCTATTGGGCGAAGTGCCGGGGCAGGATCTCCTGTCATCTCAC
CTTGCTCCTGCCGAGAAAGTATCCATCATGGCTGATGCAATGCGGCGGCTGCATACGCTTGATCCGGCTA
CCTGCCCATTCGACCACCAAGCGAAACATCGCATCGAGCGAGCACGTACTCGGATGGAAGCCGGTCTTGT
CGATCAGGATGATCTGGACGAAGAGCATCAGGGGCTCGCGCCAGCCGAACTGTTCGCCAGGCTCAAGGCG
AGCATGCCCGACGGCGAGGATCTCGTCGTGACCCATGGCGATGCCTGCTTGCCGAATATCATGGTGGAAA
ATGGCCGCTTTTCTGGATTCATCGACTGTGGCCGGCTGGGTGTGGCGGACCGCTATCAGGACATAGCGTT
GGCTACCCGTGATATTGCTGAAGAGCTTGGCGGCGAATGGGCTGACCGCTTCCTCGTGCTTTACGGTATC
GCCGCTCCCGATTCGCAGCGCATCGCCTTCTATCGCCTTCTTGACGAGTTCTTCTGAGCGGGACTCTGGG
GTTCGAAATGACCGACCAAGCGACGCCCAACCTGCCATCACGAGATTTCGATTCCACCGCCGCCTTCTAT
GAAAGGTTGGGCTTCGGAATCGTTTTCCGGGACGCCGGCTGGATGATCCTCCAGCGCGGGGATCTCATGC
TGGAGTTCTTCGCCCACCCTAGGGGGAGGCTAACTGAAACACGGAAGGAGACAATACCGGAAGGAACCCG
CGCTATGACGGCAATAAAAAGACAGAATAAAACGCACGGTGTTGGGTCGTTTGTTCATAAACGCGGGGTT
CGGTCCCAGGGCTGGCACTCTGTCGATACCCCACCGAGACCCCATTGGGGCCAATACGCCCGCGTTTCTT
CCTTTTCCCCACCCCACCCCCCAAGTTCGGGTGAAGGCCCAGGGCTCGCAGCCAACGTCGGGGCGGCAGG
CCCTGCCATAGCCTCAGGTTACTCATATATACTTTAGATTGATTTAAAACTTCATTTTTAATTTAAAAGG
ATCTAGGTGAAGATCCTTTTTGATAATCTCATGACCAAAATCCCTTAACGTGAGTTTTCGTTCCACTGAG
CGTCAGACCCCGTAGAAAAGATCAAAGGATCTTCTTGAGATCCTTTTTTTCTGCGCGTAATCTGCTGCTT
GCAAACAAAAAAACCACCGCTACCAGCGGTGGTTTGTTTGCCGGATCAAGAGCTACCAACTCTTTTTCCG
AAGGTAACTGGCTTCAGCAGAGCGCAGATACCAAATACTGTTCTTCTAGTGTAGCCGTAGTTAGGCCACC
ACTTCAAGAACTCTGTAGCACCGCCTACATACCTCGCTCTGCTAATCCTGTTACCAGTGGCTGCTGCCAG
TGGCGATAAGTCGTGTCTTACCGGGTTGGACTCAAGACGATAGTTACCGGATAAGGCGCAGCGGTCGGGC
TGAACGGGGGGTTCGTGCACACAGCCCAGCTTGGAGCGAACGACCTACACCGAACTGAGATACCTACAGC
GTGAGCTATGAGAAAGCGCCACGCTTCCCGAAGGGAGAAAGGCGGACAGGTATCCGGTAAGCGGCAGGGT
CGGAACAGGAGAGCGCACGAGGGAGCTTCCAGGGGGAAACGCCTGGTATCTTTATAGTCCTGTCGGGTTT
CGCCACCTCTGACTTGAGCGTCGATTTTTGTGATGCTCGTCAGGGGGGCGGAGCCTATGGAAAAACGCCA
GCAACGCGGCCTTTTTACGGTTCCTGGCCTTTTGCTGGCCTTTTGCTCACATGTTCTTTCCTGCGTTATC
CCCTGATTCTGTGGATAACCGTATTACCGCCATGCATTAGTTATTAATAGTAATCAATTACGGGGTCATT
AGTTCATAGCCCATATATGGAGTTCCG
