>Addgene plasmid #245024 | EGFP Rab27a Q78L | depositor partial sequence | sequence record 482118 | EGFP Rab27a Q78L sequence 1053 bps
ACGNNCTCTCGGCNGGAGAGCTGTCAGTCCGGACTCAGATCTCGAGTTATGTCTGATGGAGATTATGATT
ACCTCATCAAGTTTTTAGCTTTGGGAGACTCTGGTGTAGGGAAGACCAGTGTACTTTACCAATATACAGA
TGGTAAATTTAACTCCAAATTTATCACAACAGTGGGCATTGATTTCAGGGAAAAAAGAGTGGTGTACAGA
GCCAGTGGGCCGGATGGAGCCACTGGCAGAGGCCAGAGAATCCACCTGCAGTTATGGGACACAGCAGGGC
TGGAGAGGTTTCGTAGCTTAACGACAGCGTTCTTCAGAGATGCTATGGGTTTTCTTCTACTTTTTGATCT
GACAAATGAGCAAAGTTTCCTCAATGTCAGAAACTGGATAAGCCAGCTACAGATGCATGCATATTGTGAA
AACCCAGATATAGTGCTGTGTGGAAACAAGAGTGATCTGGAGGACCAGAGAGTAGTGAAAGAGGAGGAAG
CCATAGCACTCGCAGAGAAATATGGAATCCCCTACTTTGAAACTAGTGCTGCCAATGGGACAAACATAAG
CCAAGCAATTGAGATGCTTCTGGACCTGATAATGAAGCGAATGGAACGGTGTGTGGACAAGTCCTGGATT
CCTGAAGGAGTGGTGCGATCAAATGGTCATGCCTCTACGGATCAGTTAAGTGAAGAAAAGGAGAAAGGGG
CATGTGGCTGTTAAGGATCCACCGGATCTAGATAACTGATCATAATCAGCCATACCACATTTGTAGAGGT
TTTACTTGCTTTAAAAAACCTCCCACACCTCCCCCTGAACCTGAAACATAAAATGAATGCAATTGTTGTT
GTTAACTTGTTTATTGCAGCTTATAATGGTTACNAATAAAGCAATAGCATCACAAATTTCNCAAATAAAG
CATTTTTTTTCACTGCATTCTAGTTGTGGTTTGTCCAAACTCNTCAATGTATCTTAACGCGTAAATTGTA
AGCGTTAATATTTTGTTAAANTCCCGTTAAATTTTTGTTNAATCANCTCATTTTTTANCCAAANGNCNAA
ATC
